Addgene plasmid #46042: pHIS2-KL EAT
Depositing lab: James Hurley. Depositing organization: National Institute of Diabetes & Digestive & Kidney Diseases (NIDDK). Publication: Architecture of the Atg17 complex as a scaffold for autophagosome biogenesis. Ragusa MJ, Stanley RE, Hurley JH. Cell. 2012 Dec 21;151(7):1501-12. doi: 10.1016/j.cell.2012.11.028. Epub 2012 Dec 6. PubMed 23219485.
Backbone
  Vector backbone: pHIS-parallel.2
  Backbone size w/o insert (bp): 5550
  Total vector size (bp): 6360
  Vector type: Bacterial Expression
Growth in bacteria
  Bacterial resistance: Ampicillin, 100 μg/mL
  Growth temperature: 37°C
  Growth strain: DH5alpha
  Copy number: Unknown
Gene/Insert
  Gene/Insert name: Atg1 EAT domain (alt name: Atg1 CTD)
  Species: K. lactis
  Insert size (bp): 810
  GenBank ID: CAH01818.1
  Tag / fusion protein: HIS (N terminal on backbone)
  Cloning method: Restriction Enzyme; 5′ cloning site BamHI (not destroyed); 3′ cloning site NotI (not destroyed)
  Sequencing primers: 5′ T7; 3′ T7-ter
Terms and licenses: Academic/Nonprofit Terms; Industry Terms: Not Available to Industry
How to cite: pHIS2-KL EAT was a gift from James Hurley (Addgene plasmid # 46042 ; http://n2t.net/addgene:46042 ; RRID:Addgene_46042)
