[The description below was written by a language model from this plasmid's Addgene catalogue record.]
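Description:
pHIS2-KL EAT is a bacterial expression plasmid built on the pHIS-parallel.2 backbone, with a total size of about 6.4 kb (a 5.55 kb backbone plus an 810 bp insert). It is propagated in E. coli under ampicillin selection. The record lists its copy number as unknown and does not name the origin of replication. No feature table is provided, so the regulatory elements are not explicitly annotated. The listed sequencing primers, T7 forward and T7 terminator, suggest that the insert sits between a T7 promoter and T7 terminator, the usual arrangement for T7 RNA polymerase-driven expression in E. coli, although the promoter itself is not stated.

The insert encodes the EAT domain of Atg1, also referred to as the Atg1 C-terminal domain, from the yeast Kluyveromyces lactis. It was cloned by restriction digestion between BamHI at the 5′ end and NotI at the 3′ end, and both sites remain intact. The backbone supplies an N-terminal His tag, so the domain is produced as a His-tagged fusion that can be purified by immobilised metal affinity chromatography. The record does not say whether a protease cleavage site lies between the tag and the insert.

Atg1 is the kinase that initiates autophagy. The plasmid comes from work on the architecture of the Atg17 complex as a scaffold for autophagosome biogenesis. Its likely use is recombinant production of the isolated K. lactis Atg1 EAT domain for biochemical, biophysical or structural studies of the autophagy initiation machinery.
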