>Addgene plasmid #46042 | pHIS2-KL EAT | depositor partial sequence | sequence record 64831 | EAT domain
GATTCCAACATAACTCCTGCAGTGGAATCGCTTGCGGCCAAAGCATTTGTCATGTATTCGTTCGCTGAAA
TGAAATTCTCTCAAATTCTTCCAACTCCTCCTTCTTCAACCGACTATGACCCACTGTCAGATAAACGTCT
AAGTAACGGAAGTTGCGCGATAGAGGATGAAGAAGATTTGGATCAAGGCCGCCCACCTTCTAATCAAACT
TTGACCTCAGCAACAACAAAGATTTCATCAGCCACCAATGTTGACACTCAAATACCGGCCCCCGAGTTGA
AAAAGTTGTGCACCGAATCTTTACTTCTTTATCTAAAAGCTCTTACTATTTTAGCTGCTTCAATGAAATT
AACATCAAAATGGTGGTATGAAAATGAAAGTAAAAACTGCACTTTGAAGCTAAACATTTTGGTGCAGTGG
ATTAGAGATCGCTTTAACGAATGCTTAGACAAGGCTGAATTTTTGCGTTTAAAGCTCCATGCTATTAATA
CATCACCAAATTCCCAATGGTCAGATGATGACCCTGTAATTTTTGTTGAAAAGTTAATATACGATCGTGC
TTTAGATATATCTAGAAATGCTGCAAGAATGGAAATGGAAAGTGGGAATTACAATACTTGTGAACTAGCC
TATGCTACTTCATTATGGATGTTAGAAATTTTGCTGGACGAAAATTTTCAATTCAACGAAGTCTATGATG
ACGAGTATGCATCAAATATCACCTCCTTAGACGAATCAGATAAGGAAATGATAAAGAAATACATTTCAAG
TATTGCTAATAGGTTAAAGGCACTAAAATCCAAAATGGTTTAG
