>Addgene plasmid #46042 | pHIS2-KL EAT | addgene partial sequence | sequence record 67769 | T7 5'-TAATACGACTCACTATAGGG-3'
ATTCCCCTCTAGAAATAATTTTGTTTAACTTTAAGAAGGAGATATACATATGTCGTACTACCATCACCAT
CACCATCACGATTACGATATCCCAACGACCGAAAACCTGTATTTTCAGGGCGCCATGGGATCCGATTCCA
ACATAACTCCTGCAGTGGAATCGCTTGCGGCCAAAGCATTTGTCATGTATTCGTTCGCTGAAATGAAATT
CTCTCAAATTCTTCCAACTCCTCCTTCTTCAACCGACTATGACCCACTGTCAGATAAACGTCTAAGTAAC
GGAAGTTGCGCGATAGAGGATGAAGAAGATTTGGATCAAGGCCGCCCACCTTCTAATCAAACTTTGACCT
CAGCAACAACAAAGATTTCATCAGCCACCAATGTTGACACTCAAATACCGGCCCCCGAGTTGAAAAAGTT
GTGCACCGAATCTTTACTTCTTTATCTAAAAGCTCTTACTATTTTAGCTGCTTCAATGAAATTAACATCA
AAATGGTGGTATGAAAATGAAAGTAAAAACTGCACTTTGAAGCTAAACATTTTGGTGCAGTGGATTAGAG
ATCGCTTTAACGAATGCTTAGACAAGGCTGAATTTTTGCGTTTAAAGCTCCATGCTATTAATACATCACC
AAATTCCCAATGGTCAGATGATGACCCTGTAATTTTTGTTGAAAAGTTAATATACGATCGTGCTTTAGAT
ATATCTAGAAATGCTGCAAGAATGGAAATGGAAAGTGGGAATTACAATACTTGTGAACTAGCCTATGCTA
CTTCATTATGGATGTTAGAAATTTTGCTGGACGAAAATTTTCAATTCAACGAAGTCTATGATGACGAGTA
TGCATCAAATATCACCTCCTTAGACGAATC
